>Addgene plasmid #43100 | I-GAGC | depositor partial sequence | sequence record 58365 | I-GAGC sequence 424 bps
CGTCTCCTGACCCCAGAGCAGGTCGTGGCAATCGCGAGCAATAACGGCGGAAAACAGGCTTTGGAAACGG
TGCAGAGGCTCCTTCCAGTGCTGTGCCAAGCGCACGGACTCACCCCAGAGCAGGTCGTGGCAATCGCCTC
CAACATTGGCGGGAAACAGGCACTCGAGACTGTCCAGCGCCTGCTTCCCGTGCTGTGCCAAGCGCACGGC
CTCACCCCAGAGCAGGTCGTGGCAATCGCGAGCAATAACGGCGGAAAACAGGCTTTGGAAACGGTGCAGA
GGCTCCTTCCAGTGCTGTGCCAAGCGCACGGATTAACCCCAGAGCAGGTCGTGGCGATCGCAAGCCACGA
CGGAGGAAAGCAAGCCTTGGAAACAGTACAGAGGCTGTTGCCTGTGCTGTGCCAAGCGCACGGCTTAAGA
GACG
