>Addgene plasmid #43100 | I-GAGC | addgene partial sequence | sequence record 60359 | M13-F20 5'-TGTAAAACGACGGCCAGT-3'
CTATAGGGCGAATTGGGCCCTCTAGATGCATGCTCGAGCGGCCGCCAGTGTGATGGATATCTGCAGAATT
CGCCCTTATATAGATGCCGTCCTAGCGCGTCTCCTGACCCCAGAGCAGGTCGTGGCAATCGCGAGCAATA
ACGGCGGAAAACAGGCTTTGGAAACGGTGCAGAGGCTCCTTCCAGTGCTGTGCCAAGCGCACGGACTCAC
CCCAGAGCAGGTCGTGGCAATCGCCTCCAACATTGGCGGGAAACAGGCACTCGAGACTGTCCAGCGCCTG
CTTCCCGTGCTGTGCCAAGCGCACGGCCTCACCCCAGAGCAGGTCGTGGCAATCGCGAGCAATAACGGCG
GAAAACAGGCTTTGGAAACGGTGCAGAGGCTCCTTCCAGTGCTGTGCCAAGCGCACGGATTAACCCCAGA
GCAGGTCGTGGCGATCGCAAGCCACGACGGAGGAAAGCAAGCCTTGGAAACAGTACAGAGGCTGTTGCCT
GTGCTGTGCCAAGCGCACGGCTTAAGAGACGTGGGCACAGGAAAGATACTTAAGGGCGAATTCCAGCACA
CTGGCGGCCGTTACTAGTGGATCCGAGCTCGGTACCAAGCTTGATGCATAGCTTGAGTATTCTATAGTGT
CACCTAAATAGCTTGGCGTAATCATGGTCATAGCTGTTTCCTGTGTGAAATTGTTATCCGCTCACAATTC
CACACAACATACGAGCCGGAAGCATAAAGTGTAAAGCCTGGGGTGCCTAATGAGTGAGCTAACTCACATT
AATTGCGTTGCGCTCACTGCCCGCTTTCCAGTCGGGAAACCTGTCGTGCCAGCTGCATTAATGAATCGGC
CAACGCGCGGGGAGAGGCGGTTTGCGTATTGGGCGCTCTTCCGCTTCCTCGCTCACTGACTCGCTGCGCT
CGGTCGTTCGGCTGCGGCGAGCGGTATCAGCTCACTCAA
