[The description below was written by a language model from this plasmid's Addgene catalogue record.]
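Description:
I-GAGC is a bacterial cloning plasmid built on the commercial pCRII-TOPO backbone (about 4 kb without insert), into which a 424 bp synthetic fragment was introduced by TOPO cloning. It is maintained as a high-copy plasmid in E. coli and carries both ampicillin and kanamycin resistance, as is standard for this backbone, so either or both antibiotics can be used for selection. The insert sits in the TOPO cloning site between the T7 and M13-reverse priming sites, which the record lists for sequence verification. No feature table is provided, so other backbone elements cannot be confirmed from the record itself.

The record does not describe the insert beyond its name, synthetic origin and size. The associated publication concerns a TALEN genome-editing system for generating human stem cell-based disease models, which suggests that this plasmid is one member of a library of building blocks used to assemble TALE DNA-binding repeat arrays. The four-letter name and the insert length are consistent with a pre-assembled module of four TALE repeats, each roughly 100 bp, specifying the bases G, A, G and C. The "I" prefix plausibly indicates the position of that module within the ordered assembly, but these interpretations are inferred rather than stated. The plasmid contains no stated promoter driving expression of the insert and is not an expression construct. It serves as a storage and propagation vehicle from which the module would be taken for assembly into a full-length TALEN in a separate destination vector.
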