Addgene plasmid #43100: I-GAGC
Depositing lab: Chad Cowan & Kiran Musunuru. Depositing organization: Harvard University. Publication: A TALEN Genome-Editing System for Generating Human Stem Cell-Based Disease Models. Ding Q, Lee YK, Schaefer EA, Peters DT, Veres A, Kim K, Kuperwasser N, Motola DL, Meissner TB, Hendriks WT, Trevisan M, Gupta RM, Moisan A, Banks E, Friesen M, Schinzel RT, Xia F, Tang A, Xia Y, Figueroa E, Wann A, Ahfeldt T, Daheron L, Zhang F, Rubin LL, Peng LF, Chung RT, Musunuru K, Cowan CA. Cell Stem Cell. 2012 Dec 12. pii: S1934-5909(12)00645-5. doi: 10.1016/j.stem.2012.11.011. PubMed 23246482.
Backbone
  Vector backbone: pCRII-TOPO
  Backbone manufacturer: Invitrogen
  Backbone size w/o insert (bp): 3973
  Vector type: Bacterial Cloning
Growth in bacteria
  Bacterial resistance: Ampicillin and Kanamycin, 100 & 50 μg/mL
  Growth temperature: 37°C
  Growth strain: Top10
  Copy number: High Copy
Gene/Insert
  Gene/Insert name: I-GAGC
  Species: Synthetic
  Insert size (bp): 424
  Cloning method: TOPO Cloning
  Sequencing primers: 5′ T7; 3′ M13-rev
Terms and licenses: Academic/Nonprofit Terms; Industry Terms: Not Available to Industry
How to cite: I-GAGC was a gift from Chad Cowan & Kiran Musunuru (Addgene plasmid # 43100 ; http://n2t.net/addgene:43100 ; RRID:Addgene_43100)
